>Addgene plasmid #108953 | pET-15b-PTS | depositor full sequence | sequence record 205441 | pET-15b-PTS sequence 7362 bps
TTCTTGAAGACGAAAGGGCCTCGTGATACGCCTATTTTTATAGGTTAATGTCATGATAATAATGGTTTCT
TAGACGTCAGGTGGCACTTTTCGGGGAAATGTGCGCGGAACCCCTATTTGTTTATTTTTCTAAATACATT
CAAATATGTATCCGCTCATGAGACAATAACCCTGATAAATGCTTCAATAATATTGAAAAAGGAAGAGTAT
GAGTATTCAACATTTCCGTGTCGCCCTTATTCCCTTTTTTGCGGCATTTTGCCTTCCTGTTTTTGCTCAC
CCAGAAACGCTGGTGAAAGTAAAAGATGCTGAAGATCAGTTGGGTGCACGAGTGGGTTACATCGAACTGG
ATCTCAACAGCGGTAAGATCCTTGAGAGTTTTCGCCCCGAAGAACGTTTTCCAATGATGAGCACTTTTAA
AGTTCTGCTATGTGGCGCGGTATTATCCCGTGTTGACGCCGGGCAAGAGCAACTCGGTCGCCGCATACAC
TATTCTCAGAATGACTTGGTTGAGTACTCACCAGTCACAGAAAAGCATCTTACGGATGGCATGACAGTAA
GAGAATTATGCAGTGCTGCCATAACCATGAGTGATAACACTGCGGCCAACTTACTTCTGACAACGATCGG
AGGACCGAAGGAGCTAACCGCTTTTTTGCACAACATGGGGGATCATGTAACTCGCCTTGATCGTTGGGAA
CCGGAGCTGAATGAAGCCATACCAAACGACGAGCGTGACACCACGATGCCTGCAGCAATGGCAACAACGT
TGCGCAAACTATTAACTGGCGAACTACTTACTCTAGCTTCCCGGCAACAATTAATAGACTGGATGGAGGC
GGATAAAGTTGCAGGACCACTTCTGCGCTCGGCCCTTCCGGCTGGCTGGTTTATTGCTGATAAATCTGGA
GCCGGTGAGCGTGGGTCTCGCGGTATCATTGCAGCACTGGGGCCAGATGGTAAGCCCTCCCGTATCGTAG
TTATCTACACGACGGGGAGTCAGGCAACTATGGATGAACGAAATAGACAGATCGCTGAGATAGGTGCCTC
ACTGATTAAGCATTGGTAACTGTCAGACCAAGTTTACTCATATATACTTTAGATTGATTTAAAACTTCAT
TTTTAATTTAAAAGGATCTAGGTGAAGATCCTTTTTGATAATCTCATGACCAAAATCCCTTAACGTGAGT
TTTCGTTCCACTGAGCGTCAGACCCCGTAGAAAAGATCAAAGGATCTTCTTGAGATCCTTTTTTTCTGCG
CGTAATCTGCTGCTTGCAAACAAAAAAACCACCGCTACCAGCGGTGGTTTGTTTGCCGGATCAAGAGCTA
CCAACTCTTTTTCCGAAGGTAACTGGCTTCAGCAGAGCGCAGATACCAAATACTGTCCTTCTAGTGTAGC
CGTAGTTAGGCCACCACTTCAAGAACTCTGTAGCACCGCCTACATACCTCGCTCTGCTAATCCTGTTACC
AGTGGCTGCTGCCAGTGGCGATAAGTCGTGTCTTACCGGGTTGGACTCAAGACGATAGTTACCGGATAAG
GCGCAGCGGTCGGGCTGAACGGGGGGTTCGTGCACACAGCCCAGCTTGGAGCGAACGACCTACACCGAAC
TGAGATACCTACAGCGTGAGCTATGAGAAAGCGCCACGCTTCCCGAAGGGAGAAAGGCGGACAGGTATCC
GGTAAGCGGCAGGGTCGGAACAGGAGAGCGCACGAGGGAGCTTCCAGGGGGAAACGCCTGGTATCTTTAT
AGTCCTGTCGGGTTTCGCCACCTCTGACTTGAGCGTCGATTTTTGTGATGCTCGTCAGGGGGGCGGAGCC
TATGGAAAAACGCCAGCAACGCGGCCTTTTTACGGTTCCTGGCCTTTTGCTGGCCTTTTGCTCACATGTT
CTTTCCTGCGTTATCCCCTGATTCTGTGGATAACCGTATTACCGCCTTTGAGTGAGCTGATACCGCTCGC
CGCAGCCGAACGACCGAGCGCAGCGAGTCAGTGAGCGAGGAAGCGGAAGAGCGCCTGATGCGGTATTTTC
TCCTTACGCATCTGTGCGGTATTTCACACCGCATATATGGTGCACTCTCAGTACAATCTGCTCTGATGCC
GCATAGTTAAGCCAGTATACACTCCGCTATCGCTACGTGACTGGGTCATGGCTGCGCCCCGACACCCGCC
AACACCCGCTGACGCGCCCTGACGGGCTTGTCTGCTCCCGGCATCCGCTTACAGACAAGCTGTGACCGTC
TCCGGGAGCTGCATGTGTCAGAGGTTTTCACCGTCATCACCGAAACGCGCGAGGCAGCTGCGGTAAAGCT
CATCAGCGTGGTCGTGAAGCGATTCACAGATGTCTGCCTGTTCATCCGCGTCCAGCTCGTTGAGTTTCTC
CAGAAGCGTTAATGTCTGGCTTCTGATAAAGCGGGCCATGTTAAGGGCGGTTTTTTCCTGTTTGGTCACT
GATGCCTCCGTGTAAGGGGGATTTCTGTTCATGGGGGTAATGATACCGATGAAACGAGAGAGGATGCTCA
CGATACGGGTTACTGATGATGAACATGCCCGGTTACTGGAACGTTGTGAGGGTAAACAACTGGCGGTATG
GATGCGGCGGGACCAGAGAAAAATCACTCAGGGTCAATGCCAGCGCTTCGTTAATACAGATGTAGGTGTT
CCACAGGGTAGCCAGCAGCATCCTGCGATGCAGATCCGGAACATAATGGTGCAGGGCGCTGACTTCCGCG
TTTCCAGACTTTACGAAACACGGAAACCGAAGACCATTCATGTTGTTGCTCAGGTCGCAGACGTTTTGCA
GCAGCAGTCGCTTCACGTTCGCTCGCGTATCGGTGATTCATTCTGCTAACCAGTAAGGCAACCCCGCCAG
CCTAGCCGGGTCCTCAACGACAGGAGCACGATCATGCGCACCCGTGGCCAGGACCCAACGCTGCCCGAGA
TGCGCCGCGTGCGGCTGCTGGAGATGGCGGACGCGATGGATATGTTCTGCCAAGGGTTGGTTTGCGCATT
CACAGTTCTCCGCAAGAATTGATTGGCTCCAATTCTTGGAGTGGTGAATCCGTTAGCGAGGTGCCGCCGG
CTTCCATTCAGGTCGAGGTGGCCCGGCTCCATGCACCGCGACGCAACGCGGGGAGGCAGACAAGGTATAG
GGCGGCGCCTACAATCCATGCCAACCCGTTCCATGTGCTCGCCGAGGCGGCATAAATCGCCGTGACGATC
AGCGGTCCAGTGATCGAAGTTAGGCTGGTAAGAGCCGCGAGCGATCCTTGAAGCTGTCCCTGATGGTCGT
CATCTACCTGCCTGGACAGCATGGCCTGCAACGCGGGCATCCCGATGCCGCCGGAAGCGAGAAGAATCAT
AATGGGGAAGGCCATCCAGCCTCGCGTCGCGAACGCCAGCAAGACGTAGCCCAGCGCGTCGGCCGCCATG
CCGGCGATAATGGCCTGCTTCTCGCCGAAACGTTTGGTGGCGGGACCAGTGACGAAGGCTTGAGCGAGGG
CGTGCAAGATTCCGAATACCGCAAGCGACAGGCCGATCATCGTCGCGCTCCAGCGAAAGCGGTCCTCGCC
GAAAATGACCCAGAGCGCTGCCGGCACCTGTCCTACGAGTTGCATGATAAAGAAGACAGTCATAAGTGCG
GCGACGATAGTCATGCCCCGCGCCCACCGGAAGGAGCTGACTGGGTTGAAGGCTCTCAAGGGCATCGGTC
GAGATCCCGGTGCCTAATGAGTGAGCTAACTTACATTAATTGCGTTGCGCTCACTGCCCGCTTTCCAGTC
GGGAAACCTGTCGTGCCAGCTGCATTAATGAATCGGCCAACGCGCGGGGAGAGGCGGTTTGCGTATTGGG
CGCCAGGGTGGTTTTTCTTTTCACCAGTGAGACGGGCAACAGCTGATTGCCCTTCACCGCCTGGCCCTGA
GAGAGTTGCAGCAAGCGGTCCACGCTGGTTTGCCCCAGCAGGCGAAAATCCTGTTTGATGGTGGTTAACG
GCGGGATATAACATGAGCTGTCTTCGGTATCGTCGTATCCCACTACCGAGATATCCGCACCAACGCGCAG
CCCGGACTCGGTAATGGCGCGCATTGCGCCCAGCGCCATCTGATCGTTGGCAACCAGCATCGCAGTGGGA
ACGATGCCCTCATTCAGCATTTGCATGGTTTGTTGAAAACCGGACATGGCACTCCAGTCGCCTTCCCGTT
CCGCTATCGGCTGAATTTGATTGCGAGTGAGATATTTATGCCAGCCAGCCAGACGCAGACGCGCCGAGAC
AGAACTTAATGGGCCCGCTAACAGCGCGATTTGCTGGTGACCCAATGCGACCAGATGCTCCACGCCCAGT
CGCGTACCGTCTTCATGGGAGAAAATAATACTGTTGATGGGTGTCTGGTCAGAGACATCAAGAAATAACG
CCGGAACATTAGTGCAGGCAGCTTCCACAGCAATGGCATCCTGGTCATCCAGCGGATAGTTAATGATCAG
CCCACTGACGCGTTGCGCGAGAAGATTGTGCACCGCCGCTTTACAGGCTTCGACGCCGCTTCGTTCTACC
ATCGACACCACCACGCTGGCACCCAGTTGATCGGCGCGAGATTTAATCGCCGCGACAATTTGCGACGGCG
CGTGCAGGGCCAGACTGGAGGTGGCAACGCCAATCAGCAACGACTGTTTGCCCGCCAGTTGTTGTGCCAC
GCGGTTGGGAATGTAATTCAGCTCCGCCATCGCCGCTTCCACTTTTTCCCGCGTTTTCGCAGAAACGTGG
CTGGCCTGGTTCACCACGCGGGAAACGGTCTGATAAGAGACACCGGCATACTCTGCGACATCGTATAACG
TTACTGGTTTCACATTCACCACCCTGAATTGACTCTCTTCCGGGCGCTATCATGCCATACCGCGAAAGGT
TTTGCGCCATTCGATGGTGTCCGGGATCTCGACGCTCTCCCTTATGCGACTCCTGCATTAGGAAGCAGCC
CAGTAGTAGGTTGAGGCCGTTGAGCACCGCCGCCGCAAGGAATGGTGCATGCAAGGAGATGGCGCCCAAC
AGTCCCCCGGCCACGGGGCCTGCCACCATACCCACGCCGAAACAAGCGCTCATGAGCCCGAAGTGGCGAG
CCCGATCTTCCCCATCGGTGATGTCGGCGATATAGGCGCCAGCAACCGCACCTGTGGCGCCGGTGATGCC
GGCCACGATGCGTCCGGCGTAGAGGATCGAGATCTCGATCCCGCGAAATTAATACGACTCACTATAGGGG
AATTGTGAGCGGATAACAATTCCCCTCTAGAAATAATTTTGTTTAACTTTAAGAAGGAGATATACCATGG
GCAGCAGCCATCATCATCATCATCACAGCAGCGGCCTGGTGCCGCGCGGCAGCCATATGGAACTGTATGC
CCAGAGTGTGGGTGTGGGTGCCGCAAGCCGTCCGTTAGCCAATTTTCATCCGTGCGTTTGGGGCGATAAA
TTTATTGTGTATAATCCGCAGAGCTGCCAGGCCGGCGAACGCGAGGAAGCTGAAGAACTGAAAGTGGAAC
TGAAACGTGAACTGAAAGAAGCAAGCGATAATTATATGCGTCAGCTGAAAATGGTTGATGCAATTCAGCG
CCTGGGCATTGATTATCTGTTTGTGGAAGATGTTGATGAAGCCCTGAAAAATCTGTTTGAAATGTTTGAT
GCATTCTGTAAAAACAACCATGATATGCATGCAACCGCACTGAGTTTTCGTCTGCTGCGTCAGCATGGTT
ATCGCGTGAGTTGCGAAGTGTTTGAAAAATTTAAAGACGGTAAGGATGGTTTTAAGGTGCCGAATGAAGA
TGGTGCCGTTGCAGTTCTGGAATTTTTTGAAGCCACCCATCTGCGTGTTCATGGTGAAGATGTGCTGGAT
AATGCATTTGATTTTACCCGCAATTATCTGGAAAGCGTTTATGCCACCCTGAATGATCCGACCGCCAAAC
AGGTTCATAATGCCCTGAATGAATTTAGCTTTCGCCGTGGTCTGCCGCGTGTTGAAGCACGTAAATATAT
TAGTATTTACGAGCAGTACGCAAGCCATCATAAAGGTCTGCTGAAACTGGCAAAACTGGATTTTAATCTG
GTGCAGGCCCTGCATCGTCGCGAACTGAGCGAAGATAGCCGCTGGTGGAAAACCCTGCAGGTTCCGACCA
AACTGAGTTTTGTGCGCGATCGTCTGGTGGAAAGTTATTTTTGGGCAAGTGGTAGCTATTTTGAACCGAA
TTATAGCGTTGCCCGCATGATTCTGGCAAAAGGTCTGGCCGTTCTGAGTCTGATGGATGATGTTTATGAT
GCCTATGGCACCTTTGAAGAACTGCAGATGTTTACCGATGCAATTGAACGTTGGGATGCAAGCTGTCTGG
ATAAACTGCCGGATTATATGAAAATTGTTTACAAAGCACTGCTGGATGTGTTTGAAGAAGTTGATGAAGA
ACTGATTAAGCTGGGCGCCCCGTATCGCGCATATTATGGTAAAGAAGCAATGAAATACGCAGCACGCGCC
TATATGGAAGAAGCCCAGTGGCGCGAACAGAAACATAAACCGACCACCAAAGAATATATGAAACTGGCAA
CCAAAACCTGCGGTTATATTACCCTGATTATTCTGAGTTGCCTGGGCGTGGAAGAAGGTATTGTTACCAA
AGAAGCATTTGATTGGGTTTTTAGCCGCCCGCCGTTTATTGAAGCAACCCTGATTATCGCCCGCCTGGTT
AATGATATTACCGGTCATGAATTTGAAAAGAAACGCGAACATGTTCGTACCGCAGTTGAATGTTATATGG
AAGAGCATAAAGTTGGTAAACAGGAAGTGGTTAGTGAATTTTATAACCAGATGGAAAGCGCCTGGAAAGA
TATTAATGAAGGTTTTCTGCGTCCGGTGGAATTTCCGATTCCGCTGCTGTATCTGATTCTGAATAGTGTT
CGCACCCTGGAAGTGATTTATAAAGAAGGTGATAGTTACACCCATGTTGGCCCGGCAATGCAGAATATTA
TTAAACAGCTGTATCTGCATCCGGTGCCGTATTAATAAGGATCCGGCTGCTAACAAAGCCCGAAAGGAAG
CTGAGTTGGCTGCTGCCACCGCTGAGCAATAACTAGCATAACCCCTTGGGGCCTCTAAACGGGTCTTGAG
GGGTTTTTTGCTGAAAGGAGGAACTATATCCGGATATCCCGCAAGAGGCCCGGCAGTACCGGCATAACCA
AGCCTATGCCTACAGCATCCAGGGTGACGGTGCCGAGGATGACGATGAGCGCATTGTTAGATTTCATACA
CGGTGCCTGACTGCGTTAGCAATTTAACTGTGATAAACTACCGCATTAAAGCTTATCGATGATAAGCTGT
CAAACATGAGAA
Features (pLannotate 1.2.2; 21 found; start..end, strand, type, name):
    104..208     +  promoter       AmpR promoter: bla
    209..1069    +  CDS            AmpR: β-lactamase; bla; confers resistance to ampicillin, carbenicillin, and related antibiotics
   1240..1828    +  rep_origin     ori: high-copy-number ColE1/pMB1/pBR322/pUC origin of replication
   2014..2156    -  misc_feature   bom: basis of mobility region from pBR322
   2258..2449    -  CDS            rop: Rop protein, which maintains plasmids at low copy number; rop
   2466..2846    +  CDS            YPB1_ECOLX: Protein predicted: Swiss-Prot protein existence level 4. From Escherichia coli.
   3088..3712    -  CDS            TcR (fragment): tetracycline efflux protein; tet; confers resistance to tetracycline
   3727..3748    -  protein_bind   CAP binding site: CAP binding activates transcription in the presence of cAMP. E. coli catabolite activator protein
   3761..4843    -  CDS            lacI: lac repressor; lacI; The lac repressor binds to the lac operator to inhibit transcription in E. coli. This inhibition can be relieved by adding lactose or isopropyl-β-D-thiogalactopyranoside (IPTG).
   4844..4921    -  promoter       lacI promoter: lacI
   4929..5208    -  CDS            TcR (fragment): tetracycline efflux protein; tet; confers resistance to tetracycline
   5230..5248    +  promoter       T7 promoter: promoter for bacteriophage T7 RNA polymerase
   5249..5273    +  protein_bind   lac operator: The lac repressor binds to the lac operator to inhibit transcription in E. coli. This inhibition can be relieved by adding lactose or isopropyl-β-D-thiogalactopyranoside (IPTG). lac repressor encoded by lacI
   5288..5310    +  RBS            RBS: efficient ribosome binding site from bacteriophage T7 gene 10 (Olins and Rangwala, 1989)
   5329..5345    +  CDS            capTEV™ (fragment): composite tag for in vivo biotinylation, TEV protease cleavage, and 6xHis tagging
   5356..5373    +  CDS            thrombin site: thrombin recognition and cleavage site
   5377..7032    +  CDS            TPSPS_POGCB: Experimental evidence at protein level: Swiss-Prot protein existence level 1. Involved in the biosynthesis of patchoulol. Produces also at least 13 additional sesquiterpene products, including alpha- and beta- patchoulene, alpha-bulnesene, seychellene, pogostol and alpha-guiaene. From Pogostemon cablin (Patchouli) (Mentha cablin).
   7046..7095    +  CDS            SET1 (fragment): solubility-enhancement tag derived from T7 phage gene 10B
   7103..7150    +  terminator     T7 terminator: transcription terminator for bacteriophage T7 RNA polymerase
   7173..7277    -  CDS            TcR (fragment): tetracycline efflux protein; tet; confers resistance to tetracycline
   7325..7353    -  promoter       tet promoter: E. coli promoter for tetracycline efflux protein gene
