>Addgene plasmid #108953 | pET-15b-PTS | addgene full sequence | sequence record 220632 | Addgene NGS Result
TTCTTGAAGACGAAAGGGCCTCGTGATACGCCTATTTTTATAGGTTAATGTCATGATAATAATGGTTTCT
TAGACGTCAGGTGGCACTTTTCGGGGAAATGTGCGCGGAACCCCTATTTGTTTATTTTTCTAAATACATT
CAAATATGTATCCGCTCATGAGACAATAACCCTGATAAATGCTTCAATAATATTGAAAAAGGAAGAGTAT
GAGTATTCAACATTTCCGTGTCGCCCTTATTCCCTTTTTTGCGGCATTTTGCCTTCCTGTTTTTGCTCAC
CCAGAAACGCTGGTGAAAGTAAAAGATGCTGAAGATCAGTTGGGTGCACGAGTGGGTTACATCGAACTGG
ATCTCAACAGCGGTAAGATCCTTGAGAGTTTTCGCCCCGAAGAACGTTTTCCAATGATGAGCACTTTTAA
AGTTCTGCTATGTGGCGCGGTATTATCCCGTGTTGACGCCGGGCAAGAGCAACTCGGTCGCCGCATACAC
TATTCTCAGAATGACTTGGTTGAGTACTCACCAGTCACAGAAAAGCATCTTACGGATGGCATGACAGTAA
GAGAATTATGCAGTGCTGCCATAACCATGAGTGATAACACTGCGGCCAACTTACTTCTGACAACGATCGG
AGGACCGAAGGAGCTAACCGCTTTTTTGCACAACATGGGGGATCATGTAACTCGCCTTGATCGTTGGGAA
CCGGAGCTGAATGAAGCCATACCAAACGACGAGCGTGACACCACGATGCCTGCAGCAATGGCAACAACGT
TGCGCAAACTATTAACTGGCGAACTACTTACTCTAGCTTCCCGGCAACAATTAATAGACTGGATGGAGGC
GGATAAAGTTGCAGGACCACTTCTGCGCTCGGCCCTTCCGGCTGGCTGGTTTATTGCTGATAAATCTGGA
GCCGGTGAGCGTGGGTCTCGCGGTATCATTGCAGCACTGGGGCCAGATGGTAAGCCCTCCCGTATCGTAG
TTATCTACACGACGGGGAGTCAGGCAACTATGGATGAACGAAATAGACAGATCGCTGAGATAGGTGCCTC
ACTGATTAAGCATTGGTAACTGTCAGACCAAGTTTACTCATATATACTTTAGATTGATTTAAAACTTCAT
TTTTAATTTAAAAGGATCTAGGTGAAGATCCTTTTTGATAATCTCATGACCAAAATCCCTTAACGTGAGT
TTTCGTTCCACTGAGCGTCAGACCCCGTAGAAAAGATCAAAGGATCTTCTTGAGATCCTTTTTTTCTGCG
CGTAATCTGCTGCTTGCAAACAAAAAAACCACCGCTACCAGCGGTGGTTTGTTTGCCGGATCAAGAGCTA
CCAACTCTTTTTCCGAAGGTAACTGGCTTCAGCAGAGCGCAGATACCAAATACTGTCCTTCTAGTGTAGC
CGTAGTTAGGCCACCACTTCAAGAACTCTGTAGCACCGCCTACATACCTCGCTCTGCTAATCCTGTTACC
AGTGGCTGCTGCCAGTGGCGATAAGTCGTGTCTTACCGGGTTGGACTCAAGACGATAGTTACCGGATAAG
GCGCAGCGGTCGGGCTGAACGGGGGGTTCGTGCACACAGCCCAGCTTGGAGCGAACGACCTACACCGAAC
TGAGATACCTACAGCGTGAGCTATGAGAAAGCGCCACGCTTCCCGAAGGGAGAAAGGCGGACAGGTATCC
GGTAAGCGGCAGGGTCGGAACAGGAGAGCGCACGAGGGAGCTTCCAGGGGGAAACGCCTGGTATCTTTAT
AGTCCTGTCGGGTTTCGCCACCTCTGACTTGAGCGTCGATTTTTGTGATGCTCGTCAGGGGGGCGGAGCC
TATGGAAAAACGCCAGCAACGCGGCCTTTTTACGGTTCCTGGCCTTTTGCTGGCCTTTTGCTCACATGTT
CTTTCCTGCGTTATCCCCTGATTCTGTGGATAACCGTATTACCGCCTTTGAGTGAGCTGATACCGCTCGC
CGCAGCCGAACGACCGAGCGCAGCGAGTCAGTGAGCGAGGAAGCGGAAGAGCGCCTGATGCGGTATTTTC
TCCTTACGCATCTGTGCGGTATTTCACACCGCAATGGTGCACTCTCAGTACAATCTGCTCTGATGCCGCA
TAGTTAAGCCAGTATACACTCCGCTATCGCTACGTGACTGGGTCATGGCTGCGCCCCGACACCCGCCAAC
ACCCGCTGACGCGCCCTGACGGGCTTGTCTGCTCCCGGCATCCGCTTACAGACAAGCTGTGACCGTCTCC
GGGAGCTGCATGTGTCAGAGGTTTTCACCGTCATCACCGAAACGCGCGAGGCAGCTGCGGTAAAGCTCAT
CAGCGTGGTCGTGAAGCGATTCACAGATGTCTGCCTGTTCATCCGCGTCCAGCTCGTTGAGTTTCTCCAG
AAGCGTTAATGTCTGGCTTCTGATAAAGCGGGCCATGTTAAGGGCGGTTTTTTCCTGTTTGGTCACTGAT
GCCTCCGTGTAAGGGGGATTTCTGTTCATGGGGGTAATGATACCGATGAAACGAGAGAGGATGCTCACGA
TACGGGTTACTGATGATGAACATGCCCGGTTACTGGAACGTTGTGAGGGTAAACAACTGGCGGTATGGAT
GCGGCGGGACCAGAGAAAAATCACTCAGGGTCAATGCCAGCGCTTCGTTAATACAGATGTAGGTGTTCCA
CAGGGTAGCCAGCAGCATCCTGCGATGCAGATCCGGAACATAATGGTGCAGGGCGCTGACTTCCGCGTTT
CCAGACTTTACGAAACACGGAAACCGAAGACCATTCATGTTGTTGCTCAGGTCGCAGACGTTTTGCAGCA
GCAGTCGCTTCACGTTCGCTCGCGTATCGGTGATTCATTCTGCTAACCAGTAAGGCAACCCCGCCAGCCT
AGCCGGGTCCTCAACGACAGGAGCACGATCATGCGCACCCGTGGCCAGGACCCAACGCTGCCCGAGATGC
GCCGCGTGCGGCTGCTGGAGATGGCGGACGCGATGGATATGTTCTGCCAAGGGTTGGTTTGCGCATTCAC
AGTTCTCCGCAAGAATTGATTGGCTCCAATTCTTGGAGTGGTGAATCCGTTAGCGAGGTGCCGCCGGCTT
CCATTCAGGTCGAGGTGGCCCGGCTCCATGCACCGCGACGCAACGCGGGGAGGCAGACAAGGTATAGGGC
GGCGCCTACAATCCATGCCAACCCGTTCCATGTGCTCGCCGAGGCGGCATAAATCGCCGTGACGATCAGC
GGTCCAATGATCGAAGTTAGGCTGGTAAGAGCCGCGAGCGATCCTTGAAGCTGTCCCTGATGGTCGTCAT
CTACCTGCCTGGACAGCATGGCCTGCAACGCGGGCATCCCGATGCCGCCGGAAGCGAGAAGAATCATAAT
GGGGAAGGCCATCCAGCCTCGCGTCGCGAACGCCAGCAAGACGTAGCCCAGCGCGTCGGCCGCCATGCCG
GCGATAATGGCCTGCTTCTCGCCGAAACGTTTGGTGGCGGGACCAGTGACGAAGGCTTGAGCGAGGGCGT
GCAAGATTCCGAATACCGCAAGCGACAGGCCGATCATCGTCGCGCTCCAGCGAAAGCGGTCCTCGCCGAA
AATGACCCAGAGCGCTGCCGGCACCTGTCCTACGAGTTGCATGATAAAGAAGACAGTCATAAGTGCGGCG
ACGATAGTCATGCCCCGCGCCCACCGGAAGGAGCTGACTGGGTTGAAGGCTCTCAAGGGCATCGGTCGAG
ATCCCGGTGCCTAATGAGTGAGCTAACTTACATTAATTGCGTTGCGCTCACTGCCCGCTTTCCAGTCGGG
AAACCTGTCGTGCCAGCTGCATTAATGAATCGGCCAACGCGCGGGGAGAGGCGGTTTGCGTATTGGGCGC
CAGGGTGGTTTTTCTTTTCACCAGTGAGACGGGCAACAGCTGATTGCCCTTCACCGCCTGGCCCTGAGAG
AGTTGCAGCAAGCGGTCCACGCTGGTTTGCCCCAGCAGGCGAAAATCCTGTTTGATGGTGGTTAACGGCG
GGATATAACATGAGCTGTCTTCGGTATCGTCGTATCCCACTACCGAGATATCCGCACCAACGCGCAGCCC
GGACTCGGTAATGGCGCGCATTGCGCCCAGCGCCATCTGATCGTTGGCAACCAGCATCGCAGTGGGAACG
ATGCCCTCATTCAGCATTTGCATGGTTTGTTGAAAACCGGACATGGCACTCCAGTCGCCTTCCCGTTCCG
CTATCGGCTGAATTTGATTGCGAGTGAGATATTTATGCCAGCCAGCCAGACGCAGACGCGCCGAGACAGA
ACTTAATGGGCCCGCTAACAGCGCGATTTGCTGGTGACCCAATGCGACCAGATGCTCCACGCCCAGTCGC
GTACCGTCTTCATGGGAGAAAATAATACTGTTGATGGGTGTCTGGTCAGAGACATCAAGAAATAACGCCG
GAACATTAGTGCAGGCAGCTTCCACAGCAATGGCATCCTGGTCATCCAGCGGATAGTTAATGATCAGCCC
ACTGACGCGTTGCGCGAGAAGATTGTGCACCGCCGCTTTACAGGCTTCGACGCCGCTTCGTTCTACCATC
GACACCACCACGCTGGCACCCAGTTGATCGGCGCGAGATTTAATCGCCGCGACAATTTGCGACGGCGCGT
GCAGGGCCAGACTGGAGGTGGCAACGCCAATCAGCAACGACTGTTTGCCCGCCAGTTGTTGTGCCACGCG
GTTGGGAATGTAATTCAGCTCCGCCATCGCCGCTTCCACTTTTTCCCGCGTTTTCGCAGAAACGTGGCTG
GCCTGGTTCACCACGCGGGAAACGGTCTGATAAGAGACACCGGCATACTCTGCGACATCGTATAACGTTA
CTGGTTTCACATTCACCACCCTGAATTGACTCTCTTCCGGGCGCTATCATGCCATACCGCGAAAGGTTTT
GCGCCATTCGATGGTGTCCGGGATCTCGACGCTCTCCCTTATGCGACTCCTGCATTAGGAAGCAGCCCAG
TAGTAGGTTGAGGCCGTTGAGCACCGCCGCCGCAAGGAATGGTGCATGCAAGGAGATGGCGCCCAACAGT
CCCCCGGCCACGGGGCCTGCCACCATACCCACGCCGAAACAAGCGCTCATGAGCCCGAAGTGGCGAGCCC
GATCTTCCCCATCGGTGATGTCGGCGATATAGGCGCCAGCAACCGCACCTGTGGCGCCGGTGATGCCGGC
CACGATGCGTCCGGCGTAGAGGATCGAGATCTCGATCCCGCGAAATTAATACGACTCACTATAGGGGAAT
TGTGAGCGGATAACAATTCCCCTCTAGAAATAATTTTGTTTAACTTTAAGAAGGAGATATACCATGGGCA
GCAGCCATCATCATCATCATCACAGCAGCGGCCTGGTGCCGCGCGGCAGCCATATGGAACTGTATGCCCA
GAGTGTGGGTGTGGGTGCCGCAAGCCGTCCGTTAGCCAATTTTCATCCGTGCGTTTGGGGCGATAAATTT
ATTGTGTATAATCCGCAGAGCTGCCAGGCCGGCGAACGCGAGGAAGCTGAAGAACTGAAAGTGGAACTGA
AACGTGAACTGAAAGAAGCAAGCGATAATTATATGCGTCAGCTGAAAATGGTTGATGCAATTCAGCGCCT
GGGCATTGATTATCTGTTTGTGGAAGATGTTGATGAAGCCCTGAAAAATCTGTTTGAAATGTTTGATGCA
TTCTGTAAAAACAACCATGATATGCATGCAACCGCACTGAGTTTTCGTCTGCTGCGTCAGCATGGTTATC
GCGTGAGTTGCGAAGTGTTTGAAAAATTTAAAGACGGTAAGGATGGTTTTAAGGTGCCGAATGAAGATGG
TGCCGTTGCAGTTCTGGAATTTTTTGAAGCCACCCATCTGCGTGTTCATGGTGAAGATGTGCTGGATAAT
GCATTTGATTTTACCCGCAATTATCTGGAAAGCGTTTATGCCACCCTGAATGATCCGACCGCCAAACAGG
TTCATAATGCCCTGAATGAATTTAGCTTTCGCCGTGGTCTGCCGCGTGTTGAAGCACGTAAATATATTAG
TATTTACGAGCAGTACGCAAGCCATCATAAAGGTCTGCTGAAACTGGCAAAACTGGATTTTAATCTGGTG
CAGGCCCTGCATCGTCGCGAACTGAGCGAAGATAGCCGCTGGTGGAAAACCCTGCAGGTTCCGACCAAAC
TGAGTTTTGTGCGCGATCGTCTGGTGGAAAGTTATTTTTGGGCAAGTGGTAGCTATTTTGAACCGAATTA
TAGCGTTGCCCGCATGATTCTGGCAAAAGGTCTGGCCGTTCTGAGTCTGATGGATGATGTTTATGATGCC
TATGGCACCTTTGAAGAACTGCAGATGTTTACCGATGCAATTGAACGTTGGGATGCAAGCTGTCTGGATA
AACTGCCGGATTATATGAAAATTGTTTACAAAGCACTGCTGGATGTGTTTGAAGAAGTTGATGAAGAACT
GATTAAGCTGGGCGCCCCGTATCGCGCATATTATGGTAAAGAAGCAATGAAATACGCAGCACGCGCCTAT
ATGGAAGAAGCCCAGTGGCGCGAACAGAAACATAAACCGACCACCAAAGAATATATGAAACTGGCAACCA
AAACCTGCGGTTATATTACCCTGATTATTCTGAGTTGCCTGGGCGTGGAAGAAGGTATTGTTACCAAAGA
AGCATTTGATTGGGTTTTTAGCCGCCCGCCGTTTATTGAAGCAACCCTGATTATCGCCCGCCTGGTTAAT
GATATTACCGGTCATGAATTTGAAAAGAAACGCGAACATGTTCGTACCGCAGTTGAATGTTATATGGAAG
AGCATAAAGTTGGTAAACAGGAAGTGGTTAGTGAATTTTATAACCAGATGGAAAGCGCCTGGAAAGATAT
TAATGAAGGTTTTCTGCGTCCGGTGGAATTTCCGATTCCGCTGCTGTATCTGATTCTGAATAGTGTTCGC
ACCCTGGAAGTGATTTATAAAGAAGGTGATAGTTACACCCATGTTGGCCCGGCAATGCAGAATATTATTA
AACAGCTGTATCTGCATCCGGTGCCGTATTAATAAGGATCCGGCTGCTAACAAAGCCCGAAAGGAAGCTG
AGTTGGCTGCTGCCACCGCTGAGCAATAACTAGCATAACCCCTTGGGGCCTCTAAACGGGTCTTGAGGGG
TTTTTTGCTGAAAGGAGGAACTATATCCGGATATCCCGCAAGAGGCCCGGCAGTACCGGCATAACCAAGC
CTATGCCTACAGCATCCAGGGTGACGGTGCCGAGGATGACGATGAGCGCATTGTTAGATTTCATACACGG
TGCCTGACTGCGTTAGCAATTTAACTGTGATAAACTACCGCATTAAAGCTTATCGATGATAAGCTGTCAA
ACATGAGAA
Features (pLannotate 1.2.2; 21 found; start..end, strand, type, name):
    104..208     +  promoter       AmpR promoter: bla
    209..1069    +  CDS            AmpR: β-lactamase; bla; confers resistance to ampicillin, carbenicillin, and related antibiotics
   1240..1828    +  rep_origin     ori: high-copy-number ColE1/pMB1/pBR322/pUC origin of replication
   2014..2153    -  misc_feature   bom: basis of mobility region from pBR322
   2255..2446    -  CDS            rop: Rop protein, which maintains plasmids at low copy number; rop
   2463..2843    +  CDS            YPB1_ECOLX: Protein predicted: Swiss-Prot protein existence level 4. From Escherichia coli.
   3085..3709    -  CDS            TcR (fragment): tetracycline efflux protein; tet; confers resistance to tetracycline
   3724..3745    -  protein_bind   CAP binding site: CAP binding activates transcription in the presence of cAMP. E. coli catabolite activator protein
   3758..4840    -  CDS            lacI: lac repressor; lacI; The lac repressor binds to the lac operator to inhibit transcription in E. coli. This inhibition can be relieved by adding lactose or isopropyl-β-D-thiogalactopyranoside (IPTG).
   4841..4918    -  promoter       lacI promoter: lacI
   4926..5205    -  CDS            TcR (fragment): tetracycline efflux protein; tet; confers resistance to tetracycline
   5227..5245    +  promoter       T7 promoter: promoter for bacteriophage T7 RNA polymerase
   5246..5270    +  protein_bind   lac operator: The lac repressor binds to the lac operator to inhibit transcription in E. coli. This inhibition can be relieved by adding lactose or isopropyl-β-D-thiogalactopyranoside (IPTG). lac repressor encoded by lacI
   5285..5307    +  RBS            RBS: efficient ribosome binding site from bacteriophage T7 gene 10 (Olins and Rangwala, 1989)
   5326..5342    +  CDS            capTEV™ (fragment): composite tag for in vivo biotinylation, TEV protease cleavage, and 6xHis tagging
   5353..5370    +  CDS            thrombin site: thrombin recognition and cleavage site
   5374..7029    +  CDS            TPSPS_POGCB: Experimental evidence at protein level: Swiss-Prot protein existence level 1. Involved in the biosynthesis of patchoulol. Produces also at least 13 additional sesquiterpene products, including alpha- and beta- patchoulene, alpha-bulnesene, seychellene, pogostol and alpha-guiaene. From Pogostemon cablin (Patchouli) (Mentha cablin).
   7043..7092    +  CDS            SET1 (fragment): solubility-enhancement tag derived from T7 phage gene 10B
   7100..7147    +  terminator     T7 terminator: transcription terminator for bacteriophage T7 RNA polymerase
   7170..7274    -  CDS            TcR (fragment): tetracycline efflux protein; tet; confers resistance to tetracycline
   7322..7350    -  promoter       tet promoter: E. coli promoter for tetracycline efflux protein gene
