[The description below was written by a language model from this plasmid's Addgene catalogue record and pLannotate feature annotations shown in this document.]
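Description:
pET-15b-PTS is a bacterial expression plasmid of about 7.36 kb, built on the pET-15b backbone, for producing patchoulol synthase (PTS) from the patchouli plant Pogostemon cablin in E. coli. It replicates from a pBR322/ColE1-type origin accompanied by the bom region and the rop gene, and it is selected through the bla β-lactamase gene conferring ampicillin resistance. The catalogue lists it as high copy, although rop normally moderates copy number. Several annotated tetracycline-resistance fragments and the tet promoter are non-functional remnants of the pBR322 ancestry of the pET backbone.

The insert is a synthetic PTS gene, codon-optimized for E. coli, placed under a T7 promoter with an adjacent lac operator and the strong ribosome binding site of phage T7 gene 10, and followed by the T7 terminator. The plasmid also carries lacI with its own promoter, so the repressor keeps the cassette silent until lactose or IPTG is added. Transcription requires a host that supplies T7 RNA polymerase. The protein is made with a backbone-encoded N-terminal His6 tag, which the annotation software picks up as a short match to a composite His-containing tag. A thrombin cleavage site follows, allowing affinity purification and optional tag removal. The short "SET1" match downstream of the coding sequence probably reflects T7-derived backbone sequence rather than a fused solubility tag. The restriction sites used for cloning are not recorded.

The sequenced and depositor-supplied records differ by three nucleotides, in the bom region, and give the same feature layout. The enzyme makes patchoulol and numerous other sesquiterpenes, and the associated work concerns in vitro sesquiterpene biosynthesis starting from acetic acid.
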