Addgene plasmid #108953: pET-15b-PTS
Purpose: heterologous expression of PTS of P. cablin in E. coli
Depositing lab: Frank Schulz. Depositing organization: Ruhr-Universitaet Bochum. Publication: An in vitro Biosynthesis of Sesquiterpenes starting from Acetic Acid. Schulz F, Dirkmann M, Nowack J. Chembiochem. 2018 Aug 7. doi: 10.1002/cbic.201800128. PubMed 30085399.
Backbone
  Vector backbone: pET-15b
  Vector type: Bacterial Expression
Growth in bacteria
  Bacterial resistance: Ampicillin, 100 μg/mL
  Growth temperature: Room Temperature
  Growth strain: DH5alpha
  Copy number: High Copy
Gene/Insert
  Gene/Insert name: Patchoulol synthase (PTS)
  Species: Pogostemon cablin
  Tag / fusion protein: His6-Tag (N terminal on backbone)
  Cloning method: Restriction Enzyme; 5′ cloning site unknown (unknown if destroyed); 3′ cloning site unknown (unknown if destroyed)
Terms and licenses: Academic/Nonprofit Terms; Industry Terms: Not Available to Industry
Depositor comments: codon-optimized synthetic gene for expression in E. coli
How to cite: pET-15b-PTS was a gift from Frank Schulz (Addgene plasmid # 108953 ; http://n2t.net/addgene:108953 ; RRID:Addgene_108953)
